Addgene plasmid #137929: pAAV-EFS-CjCas9-eGFP-HIF1a
Purpose: Expression of cjCas9 with Hif1a targeting sgRNA
Depositing lab: Jin-Soo Kim. Depositing organization: Institute for Basic Science. Publication: In vivo genome editing with a small Cas9 orthologue derived from Campylobacter jejuni. Kim E, Koo T, Park SW, Kim D, Kim K, Cho HY, Song DW, Lee KJ, Jung MH, Kim S, Kim JH, Kim JH, Kim JS. Nat Commun. 2017 Feb 21;8:14500. doi: 10.1038/ncomms14500. PubMed 28220790.
Backbone
  Vector backbone: pAAV
  Vector type: AAV, CRISPR
Growth in bacteria
  Bacterial resistance: Ampicillin, 100 μg/mL
  Growth temperature: 30°C
  Growth strain: NEB Stable
  Copy number: High Copy
Gene/Insert
  Gene/Insert name: CjCas9 (alt name: CjeCas9)
  Promoter: EF-1alpha
  Tag / fusion protein: SV40NLS-HA-T2A-EGFP
  Cloning method: Unknown
  Sequencing primers: 5′ n/a
Terms and licenses: Academic/Nonprofit Terms; Industry Terms: Not Available to Industry
How to cite: pAAV-EFS-CjCas9-eGFP-HIF1a was a gift from Jin-Soo Kim (Addgene plasmid # 137929 ; http://n2t.net/addgene:137929 ; RRID:Addgene_137929)
