[The description below was written by a language model from this plasmid's Addgene catalogue record and pLannotate feature annotations shown in this document.]
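Description:
pAAV-EFS-CjCas9-eGFP-HIF1a is an all-in-one AAV transfer plasmid for CRISPR genome editing, carrying both the small Cas9 orthologue from Campylobacter jejuni and a single guide RNA directed against Hif1a. It is built on a pAAV backbone and propagated in bacteria through a high-copy ColE1/pUC-type origin with ampicillin selection (AmpR under its bla promoter). An f1 phage origin and short remnants of pBR322 rop and bom sequences are also annotated in the backbone. AAV2 inverted terminal repeats flank the payload. One is annotated intact across the sequence origin, while the other is detected only as two short fragments, which may reflect the difficulty of sequencing or annotating these repeats. The ITRs allow the intervening DNA to be packaged into recombinant AAV particles when helper functions are supplied.

Between the ITRs sit two expression units. A human U6 RNA polymerase III promoter drives the guide RNA, with a gap between the promoter and the Cj gRNA scaffold that presumably holds the Hif1a-targeting spacer, although the spacer is not annotated. Downstream, the EF-1α core (EFS) promoter drives CjCas9. According to the catalogue entry, CjCas9 is fused to an SV40 nuclear localisation signal and an HA epitope tag, followed by a T2A self-cleaving peptide and EGFP, so that the nuclease and the fluorescent reporter are made as separate proteins from one transcript terminated by the bGH polyadenylation signal. EGFP therefore marks cells expressing the nuclease. The compact size of CjCas9 is what allows nuclease, reporter and guide cassette to fit in a single AAV genome. The construct is intended for expressing CjCas9 with the Hif1a guide, and the associated work concerns in vivo genome editing.
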