Features (pLannotate 1.2.2; 18 found; start..end, strand, type, name):
     67..307     +  promoter       U6 promoter: RNA polymerase III promoter for human U6 snRNA
    339..409     +  misc_RNA       Cj gRNA scaffold: guide RNA scaffold for the Campylobacter jejuni CRISPR/Cas9 system (Kim et al., 2016)
    427..445     +  CDS            small t antigen (fragment): SV40 (simian virus 40) small t antigen
    471..682     +  promoter       EF-1α core promoter: core promoter for human elongation factor EF-1α
    719..3670    +  CDS            CjCas9: Cas9 endonuclease from the Campylobacter jejuni Type II CRISPR/Cas system (Kim et al., 2016)
   3788..4507    +  CDS            EGFP: the original enhanced GFP (Yang et al., 1996) mammalian codon-optimized
   4535..4553    -  promoter       SP6 promoter: promoter for bacteriophage SP6 RNA polymerase
   4579..4803    +  polyA_signal   bGH poly(A) signal: bovine growth hormone polyadenylation signal
   4867..4894    -  repeat_region  AAV2 ITR (fragment): inverted terminal repeat of adeno-associated virus serotype 2 inverted
   4923..4950    -  repeat_region  AAV2 ITR (fragment): inverted terminal repeat of adeno-associated virus serotype 2 inverted
   5023..5611    -  rep_origin     ori: high-copy-number ColE1/pMB1/pBR322/pUC origin of replication
   5782..6642    -  CDS            AmpR: β-lactamase; bla; confers resistance to ampicillin, carbenicillin, and related antibiotics
   6643..6747    -  promoter       AmpR promoter: bla
   6842..6877    +  CDS            rop (fragment): Rop protein, which maintains plasmids at low copy number; rop
   6979..7028    +  misc_feature   bom (fragment): basis of mobility region from pBR322
   7029..7484    -  rep_origin     f1 ori (sequence partly withheld): f1 bacteriophage origin of replication; arrow indicates direction of (+) strand synthesis
   7503..7554    +  misc_feature   bom (fragment): basis of mobility region from pBR322
   7559..52      -  repeat_region  AAV2 ITR (across the origin): inverted terminal repeat of adeno-associated virus serotype 2 inverted
>Addgene plasmid #137929 | pAAV-EFS-CjCas9-eGFP-HIF1a | addgene full sequence | sequence record 273747 | Addgene NGS Result
AGCGAGCGAGCGCGCAGAGAGGGAGTGGCCAACTCCATCACTAGGGGTTCCTGCGGCCGCACGCGTGAGG
GCCTATTTCCCATGATTCCTTCATATTTGCATATACGATACAAGGCTGTTAGAGAGATAATTGGAATTAA
TTTGACTGTAAACACAAAGATATTAGTACAAAATACGTGACGTAGAAAGTAATAATTTCTTGGGTAGTTT
GCAGTTTTAAAATTATGTTTTAAAATGGACTATCATATGCTTACCGTAACTTGAAAGTATTTCGATTTCT
TGGCTTTATATATCTTGTGGAAAGGACGAAACACCGCATGAGGAAATGAGAGAAATGCGTTTTAGTCCCT
GAAGGGACTAAAATAAAGAGTTTGCGGGACTCTGCGGGGTTACAATCCCCTAAAACCGCTTTTTTGAATT
CGCTAGCTAGGTCTTGAAAGGAGTGGGAATTGGCTCCGGTGCCCGTCAGTGGGCAGAGCGCACATCGCCC
ACAGTCCCCGAGAAGTTGGGGGGAGGGGTCGGCAATTGATCCGGTGCCTAGAGAAGGTGGCGCGGGGTAA
ACTGGGAAAGTGATGTCGTGTACTGGCTCCGCCTTTTTCCCGAGGGTGGGGGAGAACCGTATATAAGTGC
AGTAGTCGCCGTGAACGTTCTTTTTCGCAACGGGTTTGCCGCCAGAACACAGGACCGGTTCTAGAGCGCT
AAGCTTGGGATCCGAACCATGGCCAGAATCCTGGCCTTCGACATCGGCATCAGCAGCATCGGCTGGGCCT
TCAGCGAGAACGACGAGCTGAAGGACTGCGGCGTGCGGATCTTCACCAAGGTGGAAAACCCCAAGACCGG
CGAGAGCCTGGCCCTGCCCAGAAGGCTGGCCAGAAGCGCCCGGAAGAGACTGGCCAGACGGAAGGCCCGG
CTGAACCACCTGAAGCACCTGATCGCCAACGAGTTCAAGCTGAACTACGAGGACTACCAGAGCTTCGACG
AGTCCCTGGCCAAGGCCTACAAGGGCAGCCTGATCAGCCCCTACGAGCTGCGGTTCCGGGCCCTGAACGA
GCTGCTGAGCAAGCAGGACTTCGCCAGAGTGATCCTGCACATTGCCAAGCGGAGAGGCTACGACGACATC
AAGAACAGCGACGACAAAGAGAAGGGCGCCATCCTGAAGGCCATCAAGCAGAACGAGGAAAAGCTGGCCA
ACTACCAGTCCGTGGGCGAGTACCTGTACAAAGAGTACTTCCAGAAGTTCAAAGAGAACAGCAAAGAATT
CACCAACGTGCGGAACAAGAAAGAAAGCTACGAGCGGTGTATCGCCCAGAGCTTCCTGAAGGATGAGCTG
AAGCTGATCTTCAAGAAGCAGAGAGAGTTCGGCTTCAGCTTCAGCAAGAAATTCGAGGAAGAGGTGCTGA
GCGTCGCCTTCTACAAGAGAGCCCTGAAGGACTTCAGCCACCTCGTGGGCAACTGCAGCTTCTTCACCGA
CGAGAAGAGAGCCCCCAAGAACAGCCCCCTGGCCTTCATGTTCGTGGCCCTGACCCGGATCATCAACCTG
CTGAACAATCTGAAGAACACCGAGGGCATCCTGTACACCAAGGACGACCTGAACGCCCTGCTGAATGAGG
TGCTGAAGAACGGCACCCTGACCTACAAGCAGACCAAGAAGCTGCTGGGCCTGAGCGACGACTACGAGTT
TAAGGGCGAGAAGGGCACCTACTTCATCGAGTTCAAGAAGTACAAAGAGTTCATCAAGGCCCTGGGCGAG
CACAACCTGAGCCAGGACGATCTGAATGAGATCGCCAAGGACATCACCCTGATCAAGGACGAGATTAAGC
TGAAGAAGGCCCTGGCCAAATACGACCTGAATCAGAACCAGATCGACAGCCTGAGCAAGCTGGAATTCAA
GGATCACCTGAACATCAGCTTCAAGGCTCTGAAGCTGGTCACCCCCCTGATGCTGGAAGGCAAGAAGTAC
GACGAGGCCTGCAACGAGCTGAACCTGAAGGTGGCCATCAACGAGGACAAGAAGGACTTCCTGCCCGCCT
TCAACGAAACCTACTACAAGGACGAAGTGACCAACCCCGTGGTGCTGCGGGCCATCAAAGAATACCGGAA
GGTGCTGAATGCCCTGCTCAAGAAATACGGCAAGGTGCACAAGATCAACATCGAGCTGGCCCGGGAAGTG
GGCAAGAACCACAGCCAGCGGGCCAAGATCGAGAAAGAGCAGAACGAAAACTACAAGGCCAAGAAGGACG
CTGAGCTGGAATGCGAGAAGCTGGGACTGAAGATCAACAGCAAGAACATCCTGAAGCTGCGGCTGTTCAA
AGAACAGAAAGAGTTCTGCGCCTACAGCGGCGAGAAGATCAAGATCAGCGATCTGCAGGACGAGAAGATG
CTGGAAATCGACCACATCTACCCCTACAGCCGGTCCTTCGACGACAGCTACATGAACAAGGTGCTGGTGT
TCACCAAACAGAACCAGGAAAAACTGAACCAGACCCCCTTCGAGGCCTTCGGCAACGACAGCGCCAAGTG
GCAGAAAATCGAGGTGCTGGCCAAGAACCTGCCCACCAAGAAACAGAAGAGAATCCTGGACAAGAATTAC
AAGGACAAAGAGCAGAAGAACTTCAAGGACCGGAACCTGAACGACACCCGGTATATCGCCCGGCTGGTGC
TGAACTACACAAAGGACTACCTGGATTTCCTGCCCCTGTCCGACGACGAGAACACCAAGCTGAACGATAC
CCAGAAAGGCTCCAAGGTGCACGTGGAAGCCAAGAGCGGCATGCTGACCAGCGCCCTGAGACACACCTGG
GGCTTCAGCGCCAAGGATCGGAACAACCATCTGCACCACGCCATCGACGCCGTGATCATTGCCTACGCCA
ACAACAGCATCGTGAAGGCCTTCTCCGACTTCAAGAAAGAACAGGAAAGCAACAGCGCCGAGCTGTACGC
CAAGAAGATCTCTGAGCTGGACTACAAGAACAAGCGGAAGTTCTTCGAGCCCTTCAGCGGCTTCCGGCAG
AAGGTGCTGGATAAGATCGACGAGATCTTCGTGTCCAAGCCCGAGCGGAAGAAGCCCTCTGGCGCCCTGC
ACGAGGAAACCTTCAGAAAAGAGGAAGAGTTCTACCAGTCCTACGGCGGCAAAGAAGGCGTGCTGAAGGC
CCTCGAGCTGGGCAAGATCAGAAAAGTGAACGGCAAGATCGTGAAGAACGGGGACATGTTCCGGGTGGAC
ATCTTCAAGCACAAAAAGACCAACAAGTTCTACGCCGTGCCCATCTACACCATGGACTTCGCCCTGAAGG
TGCTGCCCAACAAGGCCGTGGCCCGGTCCAAGAAGGGCGAGATCAAGGACTGGATTCTGATGGACGAGAA
CTACGAGTTCTGCTTTAGCCTGTACAAGGACTCCCTGATCCTGATCCAGACCAAGGACATGCAGGAACCC
GAGTTCGTCTACTACAACGCCTTCACCAGCAGCACCGTGTCCCTGATCGTGTCTAAGCACGACAACAAGT
TCGAGACACTGAGCAAGAACCAGAAGATCCTGTTCAAGAACGCCAACGAGAAAGAAGTGATCGCCAAGAG
CATCGGCATCCAGAATCTGAAGGTGTTCGAGAAGTACATCGTGTCCGCCCTGGGAGAAGTGACAAAGGCC
GAGTTCCGGCAGAGAGAGGACTTCAAAAAGTCCGGACCTCCAAAGAAAAAGAGAAAAGTATACCCCTACG
ACGTGCCCGACTACGCCGAGGGCAGAGGAAGTCTTCTAACATGCGGTGACGTGGAGGAGAATCCCGGCCC
TGAATTCATGGTGAGCAAGGGCGAGGAGCTGTTCACCGGGGTGGTGCCCATCCTGGTCGAGCTGGACGGC
GACGTAAACGGCCACAAGTTCAGCGTGTCCGGCGAGGGCGAGGGCGATGCCACCTACGGCAAGCTGACCC
TGAAGTTCATCTGCACCACCGGCAAGCTGCCCGTGCCCTGGCCCACCCTCGTGACCACCCTGACCTACGG
CGTGCAGTGCTTCAGCCGCTACCCCGACCACATGAAGCAGCACGACTTCTTCAAGTCCGCCATGCCCGAA
GGCTACGTCCAGGAGCGCACCATCTTCTTCAAGGACGACGGCAACTACAAGACCCGCGCCGAGGTGAAGT
TCGAGGGCGACACCCTGGTGAACCGCATCGAGCTGAAGGGCATCGACTTCAAGGAGGACGGCAACATCCT
GGGGCACAAGCTGGAGTACAACTACAACAGCCACAACGTCTATATCATGGCCGACAAGCAGAAGAACGGC
ATCAAGGTGAACTTCAAGATCCGCCACAACATCGAGGACGGCAGCGTGCAGCTCGCCGACCACTACCAGC
AGAACACCCCCATCGGCGACGGCCCCGTGCTGCTGCCCGACAACCACTACCTGAGCACCCAGTCCGCCCT
GAGCAAAGACCCCAACGAGAAGCGCGATCACATGGTCCTGCTGGAGTTCGTGACCGCCGCCGGGATCACT
CTCGGCATGGACGAGCTGTACAAGTAACTCGAGCATGCATCTAGAGGGCCCTATTCTATAGTGTCACCTA
AATGCTAGAGCTCGCTGATCAGCCTCGACTGTGCCTTCTAGTTGCCAGCCATCTGTTGTTTGCCCCTCCC
CCGTGCCTTCCTTGACCCTGGAAGGTGCCACTCCCACTGTCCTTTCCTAATAAAATGAGGAAATTGCATC
GCATTGTCTGAGTAGGTGTCATTCTATTCTGGGGGGTGGGGTGGGGCAGGACAGCAAGGGGGAGGATTGG
GAAGACAATAGCAGGCATGCTGGGGATGCGGTGGGCTCTATGGGGTAACCACGTGCGGACCGAGCGGCCG
CAGGAACCCCTAGTGATGGAGTTGGCCACTCCCTCTCTGCGCGCTCGCTCGCTCACTGAGGCCGGGCGAC
CAAAGGTCGCCCGACGCCCGGGCGGCCTCAGTGAGCGAGCGAGCGCGCAGCTGCCTGCAGGACATGTGAG
CAAAAGGCCAGCAAAAGGCCAGGAACCGTAAAAAGGCCGCGTTGCTGGCGTTTTTCCATAGGCTCCGCCC
CCCTGACGAGCATCACAAAAATCGACGCTCAAGTCAGAGGTGGCGAAACCCGACAGGACTATAAAGATAC
CAGGCGTTTCCCCCTGGAAGCTCCCTCGTGCGCTCTCCTGTTCCGACCCTGCCGCTTACCGGATACCTGT
CCGCCTTTCTCCCTTCGGGAAGCGTGGCGCTTTCTCATAGCTCACGCTGTAGGTATCTCAGTTCGGTGTA
GGTCGTTCGCTCCAAGCTGGGCTGTGTGCACGAACCCCCCGTTCAGCCCGACCGCTGCGCCTTATCCGGT
AACTATCGTCTTGAGTCCAACCCGGTAAGACACGACTTATCGCCACTGGCAGCAGCCACTGGTAACAGGA
TTAGCAGAGCGAGGTATGTAGGCGGTGCTACAGAGTTCTTGAAGTGGTGGCCTAACTACGGCTACACTAG
AAGAACAGTATTTGGTATCTGCGCTCTGCTGAAGCCAGTTACCTTCGGAAAAAGAGTTGGTAGCTCTTGA
TCCGGCAAACAAACCACCGCTGGTAGCGGTGGTTTTTTTGTTTGCAAGCAGCAGATTACGCGCAGAAAAA
AAGGATCTCAAGAAGATCCTTTGATCTTTTCTACGGGGTCTGACGCTCAGTGGAACGAAAACTCACGTTA
AGGGATTTTGGTCATGAGATTATCAAAAAGGATCTTCACCTAGATCCTTTTAAATTAAAAATGAAGTTTT
AAATCAATCTAAAGTATATATGAGTAAACTTGGTCTGACAGTTACCAATGCTTAATCAGTGAGGCACCTA
TCTCAGCGATCTGTCTATTTCGTTCATCCATAGTTGCCTGACTCCCCGTCGTGTAGATAACTACGATACG
GGAGGGCTTACCATCTGGCCCCAGTGCTGCAATGATACCGCGAGACCCACGCTCACCGGCTCCAGATTTA
TCAGCAATAAACCAGCCAGCCGGAAGGGCCGAGCGCAGAAGTGGTCCTGCAACTTTATCCGCCTCCATCC
AGTCTATTAATTGTTGCCGGGAAGCTAGAGTAAGTAGTTCGCCAGTTAATAGTTTGCGCAACGTTGTTGC
CATTGCTACAGGCATCGTGGTGTCACGCTCGTCGTTTGGTATGGCTTCATTCAGCTCCGGTTCCCAACGA
TCAAGGCGAGTTACATGATCCCCCATGTTGTGCAAAAAAGCGGTTAGCTCCTTCGGTCCTCCGATCGTTG
TCAGAAGTAAGTTGGCCGCAGTGTTATCACTCATGGTTATGGCAGCACTGCATAATTCTCTTACTGTCAT
GCCATCCGTAAGATGCTTTTCTGTGACTGGTGAGTACTCAACCAAGTCATTCTGAGAATAGTGTATGCGG
CGACCGAGTTGCTCTTGCCCGGCGTCAATACGGGATAATACCGCGCCACATAGCAGAACTTTAAAAGTGC
TCATCATTGGAAAACGTTCTTCGGGGCGAAAACTCTCAAGGATCTTACCGCTGTTGAGATCCAGTTCGAT
GTAACCCACTCGTGCACCCAACTGATCTTCAGCATCTTTTACTTTCACCAGCGTTTCTGGGTGAGCAAAA
ACAGGAAGGCAAAATGCCGCAAAAAAGGGAATAAGGGCGACACGGAAATGTTGAATACTCATACTCTTCC
TTTTTCAATATTATTGAAGCATTTATCAGGGTTATTGTCTCATGAGCGGATACATATTTGAATGTATTTA
GAAAAATAAACAAATAGGGGTTCCGCGCACATTTCCCCGAAAAGTGCCACCTGACGTCTAAGAAACCATT
ATTATCATGACATTAACCTATAAAAATAGGCGTATCACGAGGCCCTTTCGTCTCGCGCGTTTCGGTGATG
ACGGTGAAAACCTCTGACACATGCAGCTCCCGGAGACGGTCACAGCTTGTCTGTAAGCGGATGCCGGGAG
CAGACAAGCCCGTCAGGGCGCGTCAGCGGGTGTTGGCGGGTGTCGGGGCTGGCTTAACTATGCGGCATCA
GAGCAGATTGTACTGAGAGTGCACCATAAAATTGTAAACGTTAATATTTTGTTAAAATTCGCGTTAAATT
TTTGTTAAATCAGCTCATTTTTTAACCAATAGACCGAAATCGGCAAAATCCCTTATAAATCAAAAGAATA
GCCCGAGATAGAGT
[37 nt withheld, positions 7155-7191]
AAAGAACGTGGACTCCAACGTCAAAGG
[141 nt withheld, positions 7219-7359]
G
[46 nt withheld, positions 7361-7406]
A
[95 nt withheld, positions 7408-7502]
TATGCGGTGTGAAATACCGCACAGATGCGTAAGGAGAAAATACCGCATCAGGCGCCCCTGCAGGCAGCTG
CGCGCTCGCTCGCTCACTGAGGCCGCCCGGGCAAAGCCCGGGCGTCGGGCGACCTTTGGTCGCCCGGCCT
CAGTG
